Addgene plasmid #129679: pYPQ292-D570A
Purpose: Gateway entry clone for CRISPR-Cas12b systems
Depositing lab: Yiping Qi. Depositing organization: University of Maryland, College Park. Publication: CRISPR-Cas12b enables efficient plant genome engineering. Ming M, Ren Q, Pan C, He Y, Zhang Y, Liu S, Zhong Z, Wang J, Malzahn AA, Wu J, Zheng X, Zhang Y, Qi Y. Nat Plants. 2020 Mar;6(3):202-208. doi: 10.1038/s41477-020-0614-6. Epub 2020 Mar 9. PubMed 32170285.
Backbone
  Vector backbone: pYPQ167
  Total vector size (bp): 6642
  Vector type: Plant Expression, CRISPR ; Gateway compatible AaCas12b entry clone
Growth in bacteria
  Bacterial resistance: Spectinomycin, 50 μg/mL
  Growth temperature: 37°C
  Growth strain: DH5alpha
  Copy number: High Copy
Gene/Insert
  Gene/Insert name: AaCas12b
  Species: Alicyclobacillus acidiphilus
  Mutation: D570A; AaCas12b is rice codon optimized
Terms and licenses: Academic/Nonprofit Terms; Industry Terms: Not Available to Industry
How to cite: pYPQ292-D570A was a gift from Yiping Qi (Addgene plasmid # 129679 ; http://n2t.net/addgene:129679 ; RRID:Addgene_129679)
