[The description below was written by a language model from this plasmid's Addgene catalogue record and pLannotate feature annotations shown in this document.]
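Description:
pYPQ292-D570A is a 6,642 bp Gateway entry clone built on the pYPQ167 backbone and intended as a module for assembling CRISPR-Cas12b plant expression vectors. It is maintained in E. coli as a high-copy plasmid through a ColE1/pUC-type origin. Selection is with spectinomycin, conferred by an aadA (SmR) aminoglycoside adenylyltransferase gene. That gene lies downstream of fragments of a class 1 integron Pc promoter and a gentamicin acetyltransferase gene. Other backbone remnants include short lacI and lacZα fragments, the rrnB T1 and T2 terminators placed upstream of the cloning region to insulate it from read-through transcription, and a T7 promoter beyond the downstream recombination site.

The payload is a rice codon-optimized AaCas12b coding sequence of about 3.4 kb, recorded as originating from Alicyclobacillus acidiphilus. The automated annotation matches it to the homologous Cas12b/C2c1 of A. acidoterrestris, which reflects the closest database entry rather than the stated source. The gene carries a D570A substitution. The record does not describe its effect, although changes at acidic residues in Cas12 nucleases are commonly made to disrupt RuvC catalytic activity. The open reading frame is followed by a nopaline synthase (NOS) terminator and poly(A) signal, and the whole unit is flanked by attL1 and attR5 sites.

No promoter is annotated upstream of the gene, so expression presumably depends on a promoter in the destination vector. The attL1/attR5 pairing is typical of multisite Gateway LR reactions, in which this Cas12b module would be joined with a second entry clone, such as a guide RNA cassette, in a plant destination vector. The depositor and sequencing-derived feature tables show the same features in the same order and differ only in their start coordinate.
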