Features (pLannotate 1.2.2; 13 found; start..end, strand, type, name):
     96..119     +  promoter       Pc promoter (fragment): intI1 (promoter lies within the coding sequence); class 1 integron promoter
    295..351     +  CDS            GmR (fragment): gentamycin acetyltransferase; aacC1; confers resistance to gentamycin
    358..1149    +  CDS            SmR: aminoglycoside adenylyltransferase (Murphy, 1985); aadA; confers resistance to spectinomycin and streptomycin
   1242..1830    +  rep_origin     ori: high-copy-number ColE1/pMB1/pBR322/pUC origin of replication
   2013..2105    +  CDS            lacI (fragment): lac repressor; lacI; The lac repressor binds to the lac operator to inhibit transcription in E. coli. This inhibition can be relieved by adding lactose or isopropyl-β-D-thiogalactopyranoside (IPTG).
   2160..2187    -  terminator     rrnB T2 terminator: transcription terminator T2 from the E. coli rrnB gene
   2319..2362    +  terminator     rrnB T1 terminator: Escherichia coli rrnB; transcription terminator T1 from the E. coli rrnB gene
   2409..2445    -  CDS            lacZα (fragment): LacZα fragment of β-galactosidase; lacZ fragment
   2461..2560    +  protein_bind   attL1: mutant version of attL; recombination site for the Gateway® LR reaction LR Clonase™
   2630..6013    +  CDS            cas12b: CS12B_ALIAG - Also known as c2c1 From Alicyclobacillus acidoterrestris (strain ATCC 49025 / DSM 3922 / CIP 106132 / NCIMB 13137 / GD3B).
   6092..6344    +  terminator     NOS terminator: nopaline synthase terminator and poly(A) signal
   6389..6512    +  protein_bind   attR5: mutant version of attR; recombination site for the Gateway® LR reaction LR Clonase™
   6530..6548    -  promoter       T7 promoter: promoter for bacteriophage T7 RNA polymerase
>Addgene plasmid #129679 | pYPQ292-D570A | depositor full sequence | sequence record 250155 | pYPQ292-D570A sequence 6642 bps
TGGACCAGCCAGGACAGAAATGCCTCGACTTCGCTGCTACCCAAGGTTGCCGGGTGACGCACACCGTGGA
AACGGATGAAGGCACGAACCCAGTGGACATAAGCCTGTTCGGTTCGTAAGCTGTAATGCAAGTAGCGTAT
GCGCTCACGCAACTGGTCCAGAACCTTGACCGAACGCAGCGGTGGTAACGGCGCAGTGGCGGTTTTCATG
GCTTGTTATGACTGTTTTTTTGGGGTACAGTCTATGCCTCGGGCATCCAAGCAGCAAGCGCGTTACGCCG
TGGGTCGATGTTTGATGTTATGGAGCAGCAACGATGTTACGCAGCAGGGCAGTCGCCCTAAAACAAAGTT
AAACATCATGAGGGAAGCGGTGATCGCCGAAGTATCGACTCAACTATCAGAGGTAGTTGGCGTCATCGAG
CGCCATCTCGAACCGACGTTGCTGGCCGTACATTTGTACGGCTCCGCAGTGGATGGCGGCCTGAAGCCAC
ACAGTGATATTGATTTGCTGGTTACGGTGACCGTAAGGCTTGATGAAACAACGCGGCGAGCTTTGATCAA
CGACCTTTTGGAAACTTCGGCTTCCCCTGGAGAGAGCGAGATTCTCCGCGCTGTAGAAGTCACCATTGTT
GTGCACGACGACATCATTCCGTGGCGTTATCCAGCTAAGCGCGAACTGCAATTTGGAGAATGGCAGCGCA
ATGACATTCTTGCAGGTATCTTCGAGCCAGCCACGATCGACATTGATCTGGCTATCTTGCTGACAAAAGC
AAGAGAACATAGCGTTGCCTTGGTAGGTCCAGCGGCGGAGGAACTCTTTGATCCGGTTCCTGAACAGGAT
CTATTTGAGGCGCTAAATGAAACCTTAACGCTATGGAACTCGCCGCCCGACTGGGCTGGCGATGAGCGAA
ATGTAGTGCTTACGTTGTCCCGCATTTGGTACAGCGCAGTAACCGGCAAAATCGCGCCGAAGGATGTCGC
TGCCGACTGGGCAATGGAGCGCCTGCCGGCCCAGTATCAGCCCGTCATACTTGAAGCTAGACAGGCTTAT
CTTGGACAAGAAGAAGATCGCTTGGCCTCGCGCGCAGATCAGTTGGAAGAATTTGTCCACTACGTGAAAG
GCGAGATCACCAAGGTAGTCGGCAAATAACCCTCGAGCCACCCATGACCAAAATCCCTTAACGTGAGTTA
CGCGTCGTTCCACTGAGCGTCAGACCCCGTAGAAAAGATCAAAGGATCTTCTTGAGATCCTTTTTTTCTG
CGCGTAATCTGCTGCTTGCAAACAAAAAAACCACCGCTACCAGCGGTGGTTTGTTTGCCGGATCAAGAGC
TACCAACTCTTTTTCCGAAGGTAACTGGCTTCAGCAGAGCGCAGATACCAAATACTGTCCTTCTAGTGTA
GCCGTAGTTAGGCCACCACTTCAAGAACTCTGTAGCACCGCCTACATACCTCGCTCTGCTAATCCTGTTA
CCAGTGGCTGCTGCCAGTGGCGATAAGTCGTGTCTTACCGGGTTGGACTCAAGACGATAGTTACCGGATA
AGGCGCAGCGGTCGGGCTGAACGGGGGGTTCGTGCACACAGCCCAGCTTGGAGCGAACGACCTACACCGA
ACTGAGATACCTACAGCGTGAGCTATGAGAAAGCGCCACGCTTCCCGAAGGGAGAAAGGCGGACAGGTAT
CCGGTAAGCGGCAGGGTCGGAACAGGAGAGCGCACGAGGGAGCTTCCAGGGGGAAACGCCTGGTATCTTT
ATAGTCCTGTCGGGTTTCGCCACCTCTGACTTGAGCGTCGATTTTTGTGATGCTCGTCAGGGGGGCGGAG
CCTATGGAAAAACGCCAGCAACGCGGCCTTTTTACGGTTCCTGGCCTTTTGCTGGCCTTTTGCTCACATG
TTCTTTCCTGCGTTATCCCCTGATTCTGTGGATAACCGTATTACCGCCTTTGAGTGAGCTGATACCGCTC
GCCGCAGCCGAACGACCGAGCGCAGCGAGTCAGTGAGCGAGGAAGCGGAAGAGCGCCCAATACGCAAACC
GCCTCTCCCCGCGCGTTGGCCGATTCATTAATGCAGCTGGCACGACAGGTTTCCCGACTGGAAAGCGGGC
AGTGAGCGCAACGCAATTAATACGCGTACCGCGAGCCAGGAAGAGTTTGTAGAAACGCAAAAAGGCCATC
CGTCAGGATGGCCTTCTGCTTAGTTTGATGCCTGGCAGTTTATGGCGGGCGTCCTGCCCGCCACCCTCCG
GGCCGTTGCTTCACAACGTTCAAATCCGCTCCCGGCGGATTTGTCCTACTCAGGAGAGCGTTCACCGACA
AACAACAGATAAAACGAAAGGCCCAGTCTTCCGACTGAGCCTTTCGTTTTATTTGATGCCTGGCAGTTCC
CTACTCTCGCGTTAACGCTTGCATGGATGTTTTCCCAGTCACGACGTTGTAAAACGACGGCCAGTCTTAA
GCTCGGGCCCCAAATAATGATTTTATTTTGACTGATAGTGACCTGTTCGTTGCAACAAATTGATGAGCAA
TGCTTTTTTATAATGCCAACTTTGTACAAAAAAGCAGGCTCCGAATTCGCCCTTCACCATGGCTCCTAAG
AAGAAGCGGAAGGTTGGTATTCACGGGGTGCCTGCGGCTGCCGTCAAGTCCATGAAGGTCAAGTTGCGCC
TGGATAACATGCCAGAGATCAGAGCCGGACTTTGGAAACTTCACACCGAGGTTAATGCGGGTGTGCGGTA
CTATACGGAATGGCTTAGCCTTTTGAGGCAAGAAAATCTTTATCGGAGGAGTCCCAATGGCGATGGAGAA
CAAGAATGCTATAAAACTGCTGAGGAATGCAAGGCTGAACTCCTTGAGAGACTCAGAGCCCGCCAAGTTG
AGAATGGGCACTGCGGCCCTGCTGGGAGTGATGACGAACTGCTGCAATTGGCACGGCAACTTTATGAACT
TCTGGTCCCACAAGCAATCGGGGCTAAAGGTGATGCGCAGCAAATCGCAAGGAAGTTTCTTAGTCCCCTT
GCCGACAAGGATGCCGTGGGTGGTTTGGGAATAGCAAAAGCAGGAAATAAGCCTAGGTGGGTTCGGATGA
GGGAGGCTGGAGAGCCAGGTTGGGAAGAGGAAAAGGCTAAAGCCGAGGCGAGAAAGAGTACGGATAGAAC
CGCCGATGTTCTTCGCGCTCTTGCAGACTTCGGTCTTAAACCTCTTATGAGAGTCTACACAGACTCAGAC
ATGTCCAGCGTGCAGTGGAAACCACTTCGCAAAGGACAAGCGGTCAGAACCTGGGATAGAGACATGTTCC
AACAAGCGATCGAAAGAATGATGAGTTGGGAATCGTGGAATCAGCGCGTTGGAGAAGCGTACGCAAAGCT
CGTGGAACAAAAGTCGAGGTTTGAACAGAAAAATTTTGTGGGACAAGAACATCTTGTCCAACTTGTCAAT
CAACTTCAACAAGACATGAAGGAAGCATCACACGGCCTGGAGTCGAAAGAACAAACTGCGCATTACTTGA
CTGGGAGAGCGCTGAGAGGGAGCGACAAAGTTTTTGAGAAGTGGGAAAAACTCGATCCTGATGCCCCATT
TGACCTCTATGATACCGAAATCAAGAATGTTCAACGGAGGAATACTCGCAGGTTCGGATCTCATGATCTG
TTTGCGAAGCTCGCGGAACCTAAATATCAGGCGCTCTGGAGAGAGGACGCTTCTTTCCTCACGAGGTATG
CGGTTTACAATAGCATTGTCAGAAAACTGAATCACGCTAAAATGTTTGCGACTTTTACTCTTCCGGATGC
TACCGCCCACCCGATCTGGACGCGGTTTGACAAACTCGGCGGCAACCTGCACCAGTACACTTTCTTGTTT
AACGAATTTGGCGAGGGCAGGCACGCCATTCGGTTTCAGAAGCTGTTGACGGTTGAGGATGGCGTTGCTA
AAGAGGTCGACGACGTCACGGTTCCGATTTCTATGTCCGCGCAGCTGGATGACCTCTTGCCTCGGGACCC
ACACGAGCTCGTTGCACTCTACTTCCAGGACTACGGTGCAGAACAACATCTGGCTGGAGAGTTTGGCGGC
GCGAAAATTCAATACCGCCGCGATCAATTGAACCACCTGCACGCCAGAAGAGGCGCCAGAGATGTCTACC
TTAATCTGAGCGTCCGCGTTCAGTCACAATCCGAAGCCAGGGGAGAAAGGCGCCCTCCGTATGCAGCGGT
CTTCAGGCTTGTTGGCGATAACCACCGCGCGTTTGTTCACTTTGATAAATTGTCAGATTACCTCGCAGAA
CACCCAGACGATGGTAAGCTGGGGTCGGAAGGTTTGCTCTCTGGGCTCAGAGTCATGTCAGTTGCCTTGG
GTCTTAGGACTTCCGCGAGCATATCTGTCTTCCGCGTCGCAAGAAAGGACGAATTGAAGCCGAACAGTGA
AGGCCGGGTCCCTTTTTGCTTCCCGATCGAAGGGAACGAAAACCTCGTTGCTGTCCACGAGCGGAGCCAA
CTGTTGAAGCTTCCCGGTGAAACGGAATCGAAAGATCTGAGAGCGATCAGAGAAGAGCGCCAAAGGACGC
TTAGACAGCTCCGGACGCAACTTGCATACTTGCGCCTTCTGGTTCGCTGCGGTAGTGAAGACGTTGGAAG
AAGAGAGAGGTCATGGGCTAAACTCATAGAGCAACCTATGGATGCTAATCAAATGACGCCTGATTGGAGA
GAAGCATTCGAAGACGAACTTCAGAAACTGAAATCCCTTTACGGGATATGCGGCGATCGCGAGTGGACAG
AAGCAGTGTATGAGTCTGTGAGGCGCGTGTGGCGGCATATGGGTAAACAGGTGCGCGATTGGAGAAAAGA
CGTTAGGAGCGGGGAAAGACCTAAGATACGGGGATATCAGAAAGACGTTGTCGGGGGAAATAGCATTGAA
CAGATTGAATATTTGGAGCGCCAATATAAGTTCCTCAAATCCTGGTCTTTCTTCGGCAAAGTGTCAGGCC
AGGTGATACGCGCGGAAAAGGGATCGCGCTTTGCAATAACTCTGAGAGAACATATTGATCATGCCAAAGA
AGATCGGTTGAAGAAACTCGCCGATAGAATCATCATGGAGGCGCTTGGTTATGTCTACGCCTTGGACGAT
GAACGGGGAAAGGGAAAGTGGGTCGCCAAGTATCCACCTTGCCAACTCATTCTCCTCGAAGAACTTTCCG
AATACCAGTTTAACAACGATCGGCCGCCATCAGAGAATAATCAACTGATGCAGTGGTCCCATCGCGGTGT
GTTTCAAGAGTTGCTCAATCAGGCCCAAGTCCATGATCTGCTTGTTGGCACAATGTATGCAGCCTTTTCC
TCCCGGTTTGATGCAAGAACAGGGGCTCCTGGCATACGCTGTAGACGGGTCCCGGCGAGGTGCGCCCGCG
AACAAAACCCTGAACCGTTCCCCTGGTGGTTGAACAAGTTCGTTGCGGAGCACAAGCTGGACGGGTGTCC
TCTGCGGGCCGACGATCTTATTCCCACCGGGGAAGGGGAATTCTTTGTGAGCCCTTTCTCGGCGGAGGAA
GGGGATTTTCACCAAATACATGCAGATCTTAATGCCGCACAAAATTTGCAGAGGAGACTGTGGTCAGACT
TTGATATTAGTCAGATACGCCTCCGCTGTGACTGGGGAGAGGTCGATGGCGAGCCTGTGTTGATACCAAG
AACGACCGGAAAGAGGACAGCCGATTCGTATGGAAACAAGGTTTTTTACACGAAGACGGGCGTTACTTAC
TACGAAAGAGAAAGAGGGAAGAAGAGAAGGAAAGTCTTTGCCCAAGAAGAATTGAGCGAGGAAGAAGCCG
AGCTCTTGGTCGAAGCGGACGAGGCACGGGAAAAGTCTGTCGTCCTCATGAGGGACCCTTCCGGAATTAT
TAACCGGGGAGATTGGACGCGGCAGAAAGAGTTTTGGTCCATGGTTAATCAACGCATAGAAGGCTACCTT
GTCAAGCAAATAAGAAGTCGCGTGAGATTGCAGGAGAGTGCATGTGAGAACACTGGGGACATAAAGCGTC
CTGCTGCCACCAAAAAGGCCGGACAGGCTAAGAAAAAGAAGTGAGACGACTAGTGGCGGCCGCCGACGTC
CGATCGTTCAAACATTTGGCAATAAAGTTTCTTAAGATTGAATCCTGTTGCCGGTCTTGCGATGATTATC
ATATAATTTCTGTTGAATTACGTTAAGCATGTAATAATTAACATGTAATGCATGACGTTATTTATGAGAT
GGGTTTTTATGATTAGAGTCCCGCAATTATACATTTAATACGCGATAGAAAACAAAATATAGCGCGCAAA
CTAGGATAAATTATCGCGCGCGGTGTCATCTATGTTACTAGATCGGGAATTGATCCCCCCTCGACAGCTT
CCGGAAAGGGCGAATTCGCAACTTTGTATACAAAAGTTGAACGAGAAACGTAAAATGATATAAATATCAA
TATATTAAATTAGATTTTGCATAAAAAACAGACTACATAATACTGTAAAACACAACATATCCAGTCACTA
TGCCATCCAGCTGATATCCCCTATAGTGAGTCGTATTACATGGTCATAGCTGTTTCCTGGCAGCTCTGGC
CCGTGTCTCAAAATCTCTGATGTTACATTGCACAAGATAAAAATATATCATCATGCCTCCTC
