Features (pLannotate 1.2.2; 13 found; start..end, strand, type, name):
    415..507     +  CDS            lacI (fragment): lac repressor; lacI; The lac repressor binds to the lac operator to inhibit transcription in E. coli. This inhibition can be relieved by adding lactose or isopropyl-β-D-thiogalactopyranoside (IPTG).
    562..589     -  terminator     rrnB T2 terminator: transcription terminator T2 from the E. coli rrnB gene
    721..764     +  terminator     rrnB T1 terminator: Escherichia coli rrnB; transcription terminator T1 from the E. coli rrnB gene
    811..847     -  CDS            lacZα (fragment): LacZα fragment of β-galactosidase; lacZ fragment
    863..962     +  protein_bind   attL1: mutant version of attL; recombination site for the Gateway® LR reaction LR Clonase™
   1032..4415    +  CDS            cas12b: CS12B_ALIAG - Also known as c2c1 From Alicyclobacillus acidoterrestris (strain ATCC 49025 / DSM 3922 / CIP 106132 / NCIMB 13137 / GD3B).
   4494..4746    +  terminator     NOS terminator: nopaline synthase terminator and poly(A) signal
   4791..4914    +  protein_bind   attR5: mutant version of attR; recombination site for the Gateway® LR reaction LR Clonase™
   4932..4950    -  promoter       T7 promoter: promoter for bacteriophage T7 RNA polymerase
   5140..5163    +  promoter       Pc promoter (fragment): intI1 (promoter lies within the coding sequence); class 1 integron promoter
   5339..5395    +  CDS            GmR (fragment): gentamycin acetyltransferase; aacC1; confers resistance to gentamycin
   5402..6193    +  CDS            SmR: aminoglycoside adenylyltransferase (Murphy, 1985); aadA; confers resistance to spectinomycin and streptomycin
   6286..232     +  rep_origin     ori (across the origin): high-copy-number ColE1/pMB1/pBR322/pUC origin of replication
>Addgene plasmid #129679 | pYPQ292-D570A | addgene full sequence | sequence record 255110 | Addgene NGS Result
GACCTACACCGAACTGAGATACCTACAGCGTGAGCTATGAGAAAGCGCCACGCTTCCCGAAGGGAGAAAG
GCGGACAGGTATCCGGTAAGCGGCAGGGTCGGAACAGGAGAGCGCACGAGGGAGCTTCCAGGGGGAAACG
CCTGGTATCTTTATAGTCCTGTCGGGTTTCGCCACCTCTGACTTGAGCGTCGATTTTTGTGATGCTCGTC
AGGGGGGCGGAGCCTATGGAAAAACGCCAGCAACGCGGCCTTTTTACGGTTCCTGGCCTTTTGCTGGCCT
TTTGCTCACATGTTCTTTCCTGCGTTATCCCCTGATTCTGTGGATAACCGTATTACCGCCTTTGAGTGAG
CTGATACCGCTCGCCGCAGCCGAACGACCGAGCGCAGCGAGTCAGTGAGCGAGGAAGCGGAAGAGCGCCC
AATACGCAAACCGCCTCTCCCCGCGCGTTGGCCGATTCATTAATGCAGCTGGCACGACAGGTTTCCCGAC
TGGAAAGCGGGCAGTGAGCGCAACGCAATTAATACGCGTACCGCGAGCCAGGAAGAGTTTGTAGAAACGC
AAAAAGGCCATCCGTCAGGATGGCCTTCTGCTTAGTTTGATGCCTGGCAGTTTATGGCGGGCGTCCTGCC
CGCCACCCTCCGGGCCGTTGCTTCACAACGTTCAAATCCGCTCCCGGCGGATTTGTCCTACTCAGGAGAG
CGTTCACCGACAAACAACAGATAAAACGAAAGGCCCAGTCTTCCGACTGAGCCTTTCGTTTTATTTGATG
CCTGGCAGTTCCCTACTCTCGCGTTAACGCTTGCATGGATGTTTTCCCAGTCACGACGTTGTAAAACGAC
GGCCAGTCTTAAGCTCGGGCCCCAAATAATGATTTTATTTTGACTGATAGTGACCTGTTCGTTGCAACAA
ATTGATGAGCAATGCTTTTTTATAATGCCAACTTTGTACAAAAAAGCAGGCTCCGAATTCGCCCTTCACC
ATGGCTCCTAAGAAGAAGCGGAAGGTTGGTATTCACGGGGTGCCTGCGGCTGCCGTCAAGTCCATGAAGG
TCAAGTTGCGCCTGGATAACATGCCAGAGATCAGAGCCGGACTTTGGAAACTTCACACCGAGGTTAATGC
GGGTGTGCGGTACTATACGGAATGGCTTAGCCTTTTGAGGCAAGAAAATCTTTATCGGAGGAGTCCCAAT
GGCGATGGAGAACAAGAATGCTATAAAACTGCTGAGGAATGCAAGGCTGAACTCCTTGAGAGACTCAGAG
CCCGCCAAGTTGAGAATGGGCACTGCGGCCCTGCTGGGAGTGATGACGAACTGCTGCAATTGGCACGGCA
ACTTTATGAACTTCTGGTCCCACAAGCAATCGGGGCTAAAGGTGATGCGCAGCAAATCGCAAGGAAGTTT
CTTAGTCCCCTTGCCGACAAGGATGCCGTGGGTGGTTTGGGAATAGCAAAAGCAGGAAATAAGCCTAGGT
GGGTTCGGATGAGGGAGGCTGGAGAGCCAGGTTGGGAAGAGGAAAAGGCTAAAGCCGAGGCGAGAAAGAG
TACGGATAGAACCGCCGATGTTCTTCGCGCTCTTGCAGACTTCGGTCTTAAACCTCTTATGAGAGTCTAC
ACAGACTCAGACATGTCCAGCGTGCAGTGGAAACCACTTCGCAAAGGACAAGCGGTCAGAACCTGGGATA
GAGACATGTTCCAACAAGCGATCGAAAGAATGATGAGTTGGGAATCGTGGAATCAGCGCGTTGGAGAAGC
GTACGCAAAGCTCGTGGAACAAAAGTCGAGGTTTGAACAGAAAAATTTTGTGGGACAAGAACATCTTGTC
CAACTTGTCAATCAACTTCAACAAGACATGAAGGAAGCATCACACGGCCTGGAGTCGAAAGAACAAACTG
CGCATTACTTGACTGGGAGAGCGCTGAGAGGGAGCGACAAAGTTTTTGAGAAGTGGGAAAAACTCGATCC
TGATGCCCCATTTGACCTCTATGATACCGAAATCAAGAATGTTCAACGGAGGAATACTCGCAGGTTCGGA
TCTCATGATCTGTTTGCGAAGCTCGCGGAACCTAAATATCAGGCGCTCTGGAGAGAGGACGCTTCTTTCC
TCACGAGGTATGCGGTTTACAATAGCATTGTCAGAAAACTGAATCACGCTAAAATGTTTGCGACTTTTAC
TCTTCCGGATGCTACCGCCCACCCGATCTGGACGCGGTTTGACAAACTCGGCGGCAACCTGCACCAGTAC
ACTTTCTTGTTTAACGAATTTGGCGAGGGCAGGCACGCCATTCGGTTTCAGAAGCTGTTGACGGTTGAGG
ATGGCGTTGCTAAAGAGGTCGACGACGTCACGGTTCCGATTTCTATGTCCGCGCAGCTGGATGACCTCTT
GCCTCGGGACCCACACGAGCTCGTTGCACTCTACTTCCAGGACTACGGTGCAGAACAACATCTGGCTGGA
GAGTTTGGCGGCGCGAAAATTCAATACCGCCGCGATCAATTGAACCACCTGCACGCCAGAAGAGGCGCCA
GAGATGTCTACCTTAATCTGAGCGTCCGCGTTCAGTCACAATCCGAAGCCAGGGGAGAAAGGCGCCCTCC
GTATGCAGCGGTCTTCAGGCTTGTTGGCGATAACCACCGCGCGTTTGTTCACTTTGATAAATTGTCAGAT
TACCTCGCAGAACACCCAGACGATGGTAAGCTGGGGTCGGAAGGTTTGCTCTCTGGGCTCAGAGTCATGT
CAGTTGCCTTGGGTCTTAGGACTTCCGCGAGCATATCTGTCTTCCGCGTCGCAAGAAAGGACGAATTGAA
GCCGAACAGTGAAGGCCGGGTCCCTTTTTGCTTCCCGATCGAAGGGAACGAAAACCTCGTTGCTGTCCAC
GAGCGGAGCCAACTGTTGAAGCTTCCCGGTGAAACGGAATCGAAAGATCTGAGAGCGATCAGAGAAGAGC
GCCAAAGGACGCTTAGACAGCTCCGGACGCAACTTGCATACTTGCGCCTTCTGGTTCGCTGCGGTAGTGA
AGACGTTGGAAGAAGAGAGAGGTCATGGGCTAAACTCATAGAGCAACCTATGGATGCTAATCAAATGACG
CCTGATTGGAGAGAAGCATTCGAAGACGAACTTCAGAAACTGAAATCCCTTTACGGGATATGCGGCGATC
GCGAGTGGACAGAAGCAGTGTATGAGTCTGTGAGGCGCGTGTGGCGGCATATGGGTAAACAGGTGCGCGA
TTGGAGAAAAGACGTTAGGAGCGGGGAAAGACCTAAGATACGGGGATATCAGAAAGACGTTGTCGGGGGA
AATAGCATTGAACAGATTGAATATTTGGAGCGCCAATATAAGTTCCTCAAATCCTGGTCTTTCTTCGGCA
AAGTGTCAGGCCAGGTGATACGCGCGGAAAAGGGATCGCGCTTTGCAATAACTCTGAGAGAACATATTGA
TCATGCCAAAGAAGATCGGTTGAAGAAACTCGCCGATAGAATCATCATGGAGGCGCTTGGTTATGTCTAC
GCCTTGGACGATGAACGGGGAAAGGGAAAGTGGGTCGCCAAGTATCCACCTTGCCAACTCATTCTCCTCG
AAGAACTTTCCGAATACCAGTTTAACAACGATCGGCCGCCATCAGAGAATAATCAACTGATGCAGTGGTC
CCATCGCGGTGTGTTTCAAGAGTTGCTCAATCAGGCCCAAGTCCATGATCTGCTTGTTGGCACAATGTAT
GCAGCCTTTTCCTCCCGGTTTGATGCAAGAACAGGGGCTCCTGGCATACGCTGTAGACGGGTCCCGGCGA
GGTGCGCCCGCGAACAAAACCCTGAACCGTTCCCCTGGTGGTTGAACAAGTTCGTTGCGGAGCACAAGCT
GGACGGGTGTCCTCTGCGGGCCGACGATCTTATTCCCACCGGGGAAGGGGAATTCTTTGTGAGCCCTTTC
TCGGCGGAGGAAGGGGATTTTCACCAAATACATGCAGATCTTAATGCCGCACAAAATTTGCAGAGGAGAC
TGTGGTCAGACTTTGATATTAGTCAGATACGCCTCCGCTGTGACTGGGGAGAGGTCGATGGCGAGCCTGT
GTTGATACCAAGAACGACCGGAAAGAGGACAGCCGATTCGTATGGAAACAAGGTTTTTTACACGAAGACG
GGCGTTACTTACTACGAAAGAGAAAGAGGGAAGAAGAGAAGGAAAGTCTTTGCCCAAGAAGAATTGAGCG
AGGAAGAAGCCGAGCTCTTGGTCGAAGCGGACGAGGCACGGGAAAAGTCTGTCGTCCTCATGAGGGACCC
TTCCGGAATTATTAACCGGGGAGATTGGACGCGGCAGAAAGAGTTTTGGTCCATGGTTAATCAACGCATA
GAAGGCTACCTTGTCAAGCAAATAAGAAGTCGCGTGAGATTGCAGGAGAGTGCATGTGAGAACACTGGGG
ACATAAAGCGTCCTGCTGCCACCAAAAAGGCCGGACAGGCTAAGAAAAAGAAGTGAGACGACTAGTGGCG
GCCGCCGACGTCCGATCGTTCAAACATTTGGCAATAAAGTTTCTTAAGATTGAATCCTGTTGCCGGTCTT
GCGATGATTATCATATAATTTCTGTTGAATTACGTTAAGCATGTAATAATTAACATGTAATGCATGACGT
TATTTATGAGATGGGTTTTTATGATTAGAGTCCCGCAATTATACATTTAATACGCGATAGAAAACAAAAT
ATAGCGCGCAAACTAGGATAAATTATCGCGCGCGGTGTCATCTATGTTACTAGATCGGGAATTGATCCCC
CCTCGACAGCTTCCGGAAAGGGCGAATTCGCAACTTTGTATACAAAAGTTGAACGAGAAACGTAAAATGA
TATAAATATCAATATATTAAATTAGATTTTGCATAAAAAACAGACTACATAATACTGTAAAACACAACAT
ATCCAGTCACTATGCCATCCAGCTGATATCCCCTATAGTGAGTCGTATTACATGGTCATAGCTGTTTCCT
GGCAGCTCTGGCCCGTGTCTCAAAATCTCTGATGTTACATTGCACAAGATAAAAATATATCATCATGCCT
CCTCTGGACCAGCCAGGACAGAAATGCCTCGACTTCGCTGCTACCCAAGGTTGCCGGGTGACGCACACCG
TGGAAACGGATGAAGGCACGAACCCAGTGGACATAAGCCTGTTCGGTTCGTAAGCTGTAATGCAAGTAGC
GTATGCGCTCACGCAACTGGTCCAGAACCTTGACCGAACGCAGCGGTGGTAACGGCGCAGTGGCGGTTTT
CATGGCTTGTTATGACTGTTTTTTTGGGGTACAGTCTATGCCTCGGGCATCCAAGCAGCAAGCGCGTTAC
GCCGTGGGTCGATGTTTGATGTTATGGAGCAGCAACGATGTTACGCAGCAGGGCAGTCGCCCTAAAACAA
AGTTAAACATTATGAGGGAAGCGGTGATCGCCGAAGTATCGACTCAACTATCAGAGGTAGTTGGCGTCAT
CGAGCGCCATCTCGAACCGACGTTGCTGGCCGTACATTTGTACGGCTCCGCAGTGGATGGCGGCCTGAAG
CCACACAGTGATATTGATTTGCTGGTTACGGTGACCGTAAGGCTTGATGAAACAACGCGGCGAGCTTTGA
TCAACGACCTTTTGGAAACTTCGGCTTCCCCTGGAGAGAGCGAGATTCTCCGCGCTGTAGAAGTCACCAT
TGTTGTGCACGACGACATCATTCCGTGGCGTTATCCAGCTAAGCGCGAACTGCAATTTGGAGAATGGCAG
CGCAATGACATTCTTGCAGGTATCTTCGAGCCAGCCACGATCGACATTGATCTGGCTATCTTGCTGACAA
AAGCAAGAGAACATAGCGTTGCCTTGGTAGGTCCAGCGGCGGAGGAACTCTTTGATCCGGTTCCTGAACA
GGATCTATTTGAGGCGCTAAATGAAACCTTAACGCTATGGAACTCGCCGCCCGACTGGGCTGGCGATGAG
CGAAATGTAGTGCTTACGTTGTCCCGCATTTGGTACAGCGCAGTAACCGGCAAAATCGCGCCGAAGGATG
TCGCTGCCGACTGGGCAATGGAGCGCCTGCCGGCCCAGTATCAGCCCGTCATACTTGAAGCTAGACAGGC
TTATCTTGGACAAGAAGAAGATCGCTTGGCCTCGCGCGCAGATCAGTTGGAAGAATTTGTCCACTACGTG
AAAGGCGAGATCACCAAGGTAGTCGGCAAATAACCCTCGAGCCACCCATGACCAAAATCCCTTAACGTGA
GTTACGCGTCGTTCCACTGAGCGTCAGACCCCGTAGAAAAGATCAAAGGATCTTCTTGAGATCCTTTTTT
TCTGCGCGTAATCTGCTGCTTGCAAACAAAAAAACCACCGCTACCAGCGGTGGTTTGTTTGCCGGATCAA
GAGCTACCAACTCTTTTTCCGAAGGTAACTGGCTTCAGCAGAGCGCAGATACCAAATACTGTTCTTCTAG
TGTAGCCGTAGTTAGGCCACCACTTCAAGAACTCTGTAGCACCGCCTACATACCTCGCTCTGCTAATCCT
GTTACCAGTGGCTGCTGCCAGTGGCGATAAGTCGTGTCTTACCGGGTTGGACTCAAGACGATAGTTACCG
GATAAGGCGCAGCGGTCGGGCTGAACGGGGGGTTCGTGCACACAGCCCAGCTTGGAGCGAAC
